>Addgene plasmid #123012 | RS | addgene full sequence | sequence record 248870 | Addgene NGS Result
GAATTGTAATACGACTCACTATAGGGCGAATTGGGCCCGACGTCGCATGCTCCCGGCCGCCATGGCGGCC
GCGGGAATTCGATTGATGGGTCGGGGGATGGGACGACGACAGCAATTGTTTTAGCTCAAAGTATGATTCA
AAAAGGTTTTAAATTTGTTAATTCTGGTGCTCAATCTGTTCTAGTTAAAAAAGGAATTCTTAAAGCTTCA
CAAAAAGTCATAGAACAAATTTTAGAAAAATCTAAACCAATTTCTACACAAGAAGAAATAGCTAATATCG
CTATACTTTCTTCAGGTAGTAAAGAAATAGGAGAAATTATAGTTTCTGCAATAAATAAAGTTACTCAAAA
AGGAATAATTAGCATAGGAGAATCTAAAGGTTTAGAAACTGAATTAGAAGTTGTTGAAGGAATGCAATAT
GATAAAGGTTATTTATCAAGTATTTTCGTTAATAAATTGGCCAATATGTCAGTCGAATTCGAAAGAGCAT
TAATTTTGGTAACTGATCATAAAATTAATAACATTAATGAAATTAATCATTTATTGGAAGAAGTTAAAGC
AAAAACTCAATCTTTGTTAATTATAGCTAATTCGTTTGATAACGATGTAATTAATATTTTGGCGCTAAAT
AAGTTTCATGGTATTTTAAATATTGCTGCTACTGAAGCCCCAAGTTTTGGCGACAACCAATCACTAGTGA
ATTCGCGGCCGCCTGCAGGTCGACCATATGGGAGAGCTCCCAACGCGTTGGATGCATAGCTTGAGTATTC
TATAGTGTCACCTAAATAGCTTGGCGTAATCATGGTCATAGCTGTTTCCTGTGTGAAATTGTTATCCGCT
CACAATTCCACACAACATACGAGCCGGAAGCATAAAGTGTAAAGCCTGGGGTGCCTAATGAGTGAGCTAA
CTCACATTAATTGCGTTGCGCTCACTGCCCGCTTTCCAGTCGGGAAACCTGTCGTGCCAGCTGCATTAAT
GAATCGGCCAACGCGCGGGGAGAGGCGGTTTGCGTATTGGGCGCTCTTCCGCTTCCTCGCTCACTGACTC
GCTGCGCTCGGTCGTTCGGCTGCGGCGAGCGGTATCAGCTCACTCAAAGGCGGTAATACGGTTATCCACA
GAATCAGGGGATAACGCAGGAAAGAACATGTGAGCAAAAGGCCAGCAAAAGGCCAGGAACCGTAAAAAGG
CCGCGTTGCTGGCGTTTTTCCATAGGCTCCGCCCCCCTGACGAGCATCACAAAAATCGACGCTCAAGTCA
GAGGTGGCGAAACCCGACAGGACTATAAAGATACCAGGCGTTTCCCCCTGGAAGCTCCCTCGTGCGCTCT
CCTGTTCCGACCCTGCCGCTTACCGGATACCTGTCCGCCTTTCTCCCTTCGGGAAGCGTGGCGCTTTCTC
ATAGCTCACGCTGTAGGTATCTCAGTTCGGTGTAGGTCGTTCGCTCCAAGCTGGGCTGTGTGCACGAACC
CCCCGTTCAGCCCGACCGCTGCGCCTTATCCGGTAACTATCGTCTTGAGTCCAACCCGGTAAGACACGAC
TTATCGCCACTGGCAGCAGCCACTGGTAACAGGATTAGCAGAGCGAGGTATGTAGGCGGTGCTACAGAGT
TCTTGAAGTGGTGGCCTAACTACGGCTACACTAGAAGAACAGTATTTGGTATCTGCGCTCTGCTGAAGCC
AGTTACCTTCGGAAAAAGAGTTGGTAGCTCTTGATCCGGCAAACAAACCACCGCTGGTAGCGGTGGTTTT
TTTGTTTGCAAGCAGCAGATTACGCGCAGAAAAAAAGGATCTCAAGAAGATCCTTTGATCTTTTCTACGG
GGTCTGACGCTCAGTGGAACGAAAACTCACGTTAAGGGATTTTGGTCATGAGATTATCAAAAAGGATCTT
CACCTAGATCCTTTTAAATTAAAAATGAAGTTTTAAATCAATCTAAAGTATATATGAGTAAACTTGGTCT
GACAGTTACCAATGCTTAATCAGTGAGGCACCTATCTCAGCGATCTGTCTATTTCGTTCATCCATAGTTG
CCTGACTCCCCGTCGTGTAGATAACTACGATACGGGAGGGCTTACCATCTGGCCCCAGTGCTGCAATGAT
ACCGCGAGACCCACGCTCACCGGCTCCAGATTTATCAGCAATAAACCAGCCAGCCGGAAGGGCCGAGCGC
AGAAGTGGTCCTGCAACTTTATCCGCCTCCATCCAGTCTATTAATTGTTGCCGGGAAGCTAGAGTAAGTA
GTTCGCCAGTTAATAGTTTGCGCAACGTTGTTGCCATTGCTACAGGCATCGTGGTGTCACGCTCGTCGTT
TGGTATGGCTTCATTCAGCTCCGGTTCCCAACGATCAAGGCGAGTTACATGATCCCCCATGTTGTGCAAA
AAAGCGGTTAGCTCCTTCGGTCCTCCGATCGTTGTCAGAAGTAAGTTGGCCGCAGTGTTATCACTCATGG
TTATGGCAGCACTGCATAATTCTCTTACTGTCATGCCATCCGTAAGATGCTTTTCTGTGACTGGTGAGTA
CTCAACCAAGTCATTCTGAGAATAGTGTATGCGGCGACCGAGTTGCTCTTGCCCGGCGTCAATACGGGAT
AATACCGCGCCACATAGCAGAACTTTAAAAGTGCTCATCATTGGAAAACGTTCTTCGGGGCGAAAACTCT
CAAGGATCTTACCGCTGTTGAGATCCAGTTCGATGTAACCCACTCGTGCACCCAACTGATCTTCAGCATC
TTTTACTTTCACCAGCGTTTCTGGGTGAGCAAAAACAGGAAGGCAAAATGCCGCAAAAAAGGGAATAAGG
GCGACACGGAAATGTTGAATACTCATACTCTTCCTTTTTCAATATTATTGAAGCATTTATCAGGGTTATT
GTCTCATGAGCGGATACATATTTGAATGTATTTAGAAAAATAAACAAATAGGGGTTCCGCGCACATTTCC
CCGAAAAGTGCCACCTGATGCGGTGTGAAATACCGCACAGATGCGTAAGGAGAAAATACCGCATCAGGAA
ATTGTAAGCGTTAATATTTTGTTAAAATTCGCGTTAAATTTTTGTTAAATCAGCTCATTTTTTAACCAAT
AGGCCGAAATCGGCAAAATCCCTTATAAATCAAAAGAATAGACCGAGATAGGGT
[37 nt withheld, positions 3135-3171]
AAAGAACGTGGACTCCAACGTCAAAGG
[49 nt withheld, positions 3199-3247]
T
[91 nt withheld, positions 3249-3339]
G
[124 nt withheld, positions 3341-3464]
CCATTCGCCATTCAGGCTGCGCAACTGTTGGGAAGGGCGATCGGTGCGGGCCTCTTCGCTATTACGCCAG
CTGGCGAAAGGGGGATGTGCTGCAAGGCGATTAAGTTGGGTAACGCCAGGGTTTTCCCAGTCACGACGTT
GTAAAACGACGGCCAGT
Features (pLannotate 1.2.2; 14 found; start..end, strand, type, name):
      7..25      +  promoter       T7 promoter: promoter for bacteriophage T7 RNA polymerase
     85..690     +  CDS            groL (fragment): CH60_ACHLI - Also known as groEL From Acholeplasma laidlawii (strain PG-8A).
    695..757     -  CDS            VESPI_VESMG (fragment): Experimental evidence at protein level: Swiss-Prot protein existence level 1. Shows contractile activity on isolated ileum smooth muscle. From Vespa magnifica (Hornet).
    769..787     -  promoter       SP6 promoter: promoter for bacteriophage SP6 RNA polymerase
    829..845     -  protein_bind   lac operator: The lac repressor binds to the lac operator to inhibit transcription in E. coli. This inhibition can be relieved by adding lactose or isopropyl-β-D-thiogalactopyranoside (IPTG). lac repressor encoded by lacI
    853..883     -  promoter       lac promoter: promoter for the E. coli lac operon
    898..919     -  protein_bind   CAP binding site: CAP binding activates transcription in the presence of cAMP. E. coli catabolite activator protein
    932..1024    -  CDS            lacI (fragment): lac repressor; lacI; The lac repressor binds to the lac operator to inhibit transcription in E. coli. This inhibition can be relieved by adding lactose or isopropyl-β-D-thiogalactopyranoside (IPTG).
   1207..1795    -  rep_origin     ori: high-copy-number ColE1/pMB1/pBR322/pUC origin of replication
   1966..2826    -  CDS            AmpR: β-lactamase; bla; confers resistance to ampicillin, carbenicillin, and related antibiotics
   2827..2931    -  promoter       AmpR promoter: bla
   2958..3008    +  misc_feature   bom (fragment): basis of mobility region from pBR322
   3036..3464    -  rep_origin     f1 ori (sequence partly withheld): f1 bacteriophage origin of replication; arrow indicates direction of (+) strand synthesis
   3468..4       -  CDS            lacZα (fragment) (across the origin): LacZα fragment of β-galactosidase; lacZ fragment
