[The description below was written by a language model from this plasmid's Addgene catalogue record and pLannotate feature annotations shown in this document.]
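Description:
RS is a small bacterial cloning plasmid (3,621 nt in the sequenced record) built on the pGEM-T Easy backbone, carrying a PCR-amplified fragment of the chaperonin-60 (cpn60, groEL) gene from a phytoplasma. The insert is the roughly 552 bp "universal target" region of cpn60, a segment widely used as a barcode for identifying and typing bacteria. According to the depositor's comments, it was introduced by T-vector (TA) cloning of a PCR product. The record does not state which phytoplasma strain or group the name RS refers to. The automated annotation identifies the insert as a groL fragment by similarity to the homologue from Acholeplasma laidlawii, a relative of the phytoplasmas. A short adjacent hit to a hornet peptide is almost certainly a spurious match within the polylinker.

The insert lies in the multiple cloning site, flanked by opposing T7 and SP6 promoters that could in principle be used for in vitro transcription of either strand. It interrupts the lacZα coding region, which is driven by the lac promoter with its operator and CAP binding site, the arrangement that normally allows blue/white screening of recombinants. The plasmid is maintained in E. coli at high copy through a pUC-type ColE1 origin and selected with ampicillin via the β-lactamase gene. An f1 origin is also present for single-stranded DNA production. There is no purpose-built expression cassette for the insert. The plasmid serves as a defined, renewable template of known sequence, used as a positive control or standard when developing and validating molecular diagnostic assays for phytoplasma detection.
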