Addgene plasmid #123012: RS
Purpose: contains the chaperonin-60 universal target from phytoplasma baceria; used as a control for development of molecular diagnostic assays
Depositing lab: Tim Dumonceaux. Depositing organization: Agriculture and Agri-Food Canada, Saskatoon, SK.
Backbone
  Vector backbone: pGEM-T Easy
  Backbone manufacturer: Promega
  Vector type: molecular diagnostic assay control
Growth in bacteria
  Bacterial resistance: Ampicillin, 100 μg/mL
  Growth temperature: 37°C
  Growth strain: DH5alpha
  Copy number: High Copy
Gene/Insert
  Gene/Insert name: chaperonin-60 universal target (alt name: KJ939990)
  Insert size (bp): 552
  Cloning method: Unknown
Terms and licenses: Academic/Nonprofit Terms; Industry Terms: Not Available to Industry
Depositor comments: Cloning method is T-vector cloning of a PCR product
How to cite: RS was a gift from Tim Dumonceaux (Addgene plasmid # 123012 ; http://n2t.net/addgene:123012 ; RRID:Addgene_123012)
