>Addgene plasmid #123012 | RS | depositor partial sequence | sequence record 234897 | RS
GCAATTGTTTTAGCTCAAAGTATGATTCAAAAAGGTTTTAAATTTGTTAATTCTGGTGCTCAATCTGTTC
TAGTTAAAAAAGGAATTCTTAAAGCTTCACAAAAAGTCATAGAACAAATTTTAGAAAAATCTAAACCAAT
TTCTACACAAGAAGAAATAGCTAATATCGCTATACTTTCTTCAGGTAGTAAAGAAATAGGAGAAATTATA
GTTTCTGCAATAAATAAAGTTACTCAAAAAGGAATAATTAGCATAGGAGAATCTAAAGGTTTAGAAACTG
AATTAGAAGTTGTTGAAGGAATGCAATATGATAAAGGTTATTTATCAAGTATTTTCGTTAATAAATTGGC
CAATATGTCAGTCGAATTCGAAAGAGCATTAATTTTGGTAACTGATCATAAAATTAATAACATTAATGAA
ATTAATCATTTATTGGAAGAAGTTAAAGCAAAAACTCAATCTTTGTTAATTATAGCTAATTCGTTTGATA
ACGATGTAATTAATATTTTGGCGCTAAATAAGTTTCATGGTATTTTAAATATTGCTGCTACT
